>Addgene plasmid #183885 | pX459-HypaCas9-ACTB_sgRNA | addgene full sequence | sequence record 362402 | Addgene NGS Result
GAGGGCCTATTTCCCATGATTCCTTCATATTTGCATATACGATACAAGGCTGTTAGAGAGATAATTGGAA
TTAATTTGACTGTAAACACAAAGATATTAGTACAAAATACGTGACGTAGAAAGTAATAATTTCTTGGGTA
GTTTGCAGTTTTAAAATTATGTTTTAAAATGGACTATCATATGCTTACCGTAACTTGAAAGTATTTCGAT
TTCTTGGCTTTATATATCTTGTGGAAAGGACGAAACACCGGCCGTTGTCGACGACGAGCGGTTTTAGAGC
TAGAAATAGCAAGTTAAAATAAGGCTAGTCCGTTATCAACTTGAAAAAGTGGCACCGAGTCGGTGCTTTT
TTGTTTTAGAGCTAGAAATAGCAAGTTAAAATAAGGCTAGTCCGTTTTTAGCGCGTGCGCCAATTCTGCA
GACAAATGGCTCTAGAGGTACCCGTTACATAACTTACGGTAAATGGCCCGCCTGGCTGACCGCCCAACGA
CCCCCGCCCATTGACGTCAATAGTAACGCCAATAGGGACTTTCCATTGACGTCAATGGGTGGAGTATTTA
CGGTAAACTGCCCACTTGGCAGTACATCAAGTGTATCATATGCCAAGTACGCCCCCTATTGACGTCAATG
ACGGTAAATGGCCCGCCTGGCATTGTGCCCAGTACATGACCTTATGGGACTTTCCTACTTGGCAGTACAT
CTACGTATTAGTCATCGCTATTACCATGGTCGAGGTGAGCCCCACGTTCTGCTTCACTCTCCCCATCTCC
CCCCCCTCCCCACCCCCAATTTTGTATTTATTTATTTTTTAATTATTTTGTGCAGCGATGGGGGCGGGGG
GGGGGGGGGGGCGCGCGCCRGGSGGGGSGGGGSGGGGSGRGGGGSGGGGSGGGGSGAGGCGGAGAGGTGC
GGCGGCAGCCAATCAGAGCGGCGCGCTCCGAAAGTTTCCTTTTATGGCGAGGCGGCGGCGGCGGCGGCCC
TATAAAAAGCGAAGCGCGCGGCGGGCGGGAGTCGCTGCGCGCTGCCTTCGCCCCGTGCCCCGCTCCGCCG
CCGCCTCGCGCCGCCCGCCCCGGCTCTGACTGACCGCGTTACTCCCACAGGTGAGCGGGCGGGACGGCCC
TTCTCCTCCGGGCTGTAATTAGCTGAGCAAGAGGTAAGGGTTTAAGGGATGGTTGGTTGGTGGGGTATTA
ATGTTTAATTACCTGGAGCACCTGCCTGAAATCACTTTTTTTCAGGTTGGACCGGTGCCACCATGGACTA
TAAGGACCACGACGGAGACTACAAGGATCATGATATTGATTACAAAGACGATGACGATAAGATGGCCCCA
AAGAAGAAGCGGAAGGTCGGTATCCACGGAGTCCCAGCAGCCGACAAGAAGTACAGCATCGGCCTGGACA
TCGGCACCAACTCTGTGGGCTGGGCCGTGATCACCGACGAGTACAAGGTGCCCAGCAAGAAATTCAAGGT
GCTGGGCAACACCGACCGGCACAGCATCAAGAAGAACCTGATCGGAGCCCTGCTGTTCGACAGCGGCGAA
ACAGCCGAGGCCACCCGGCTGAAGAGAACCGCCAGAAGAAGATACACCAGACGGAAGAACCGGATCTGCT
ATCTGCAAGAGATCTTCAGCAACGAGATGGCCAAGGTGGACGACAGCTTCTTCCACAGACTGGAAGAGTC
CTTCCTGGTGGAAGAGGATAAGAAGCACGAGCGGCACCCCATCTTCGGCAACATCGTGGACGAGGTGGCC
TACCACGAGAAGTACCCCACCATCTACCACCTGAGAAAGAAACTGGTGGACAGCACCGACAAGGCCGACC
TGCGGCTGATCTATCTGGCCCTGGCCCACATGATCAAGTTCCGGGGCCACTTCCTGATCGAGGGCGACCT
GAACCCCGACAACAGCGACGTGGACAAGCTGTTCATCCAGCTGGTGCAGACCTACAACCAGCTGTTCGAG
GAAAACCCCATCAACGCCAGCGGCGTGGACGCCAAGGCCATCCTGTCTGCCAGACTGAGCAAGAGCAGAC
GGCTGGAAAATCTGATCGCCCAGCTGCCCGGCGAGAAGAAGAATGGCCTGTTCGGAAACCTGATTGCCCT
GAGCCTGGGCCTGACCCCCAACTTCAAGAGCAACTTCGACCTGGCCGAGGATGCCAAACTGCAGCTGAGC
AAGGACACCTACGACGACGACCTGGACAACCTGCTGGCCCAGATCGGCGACCAGTACGCCGACCTGTTTC
TGGCCGCCAAGAACCTGTCCGACGCCATCCTGCTGAGCGACATCCTGAGAGTGAACACCGAGATCACCAA
GGCCCCCCTGAGCGCCTCTATGATCAAGAGATACGACGAGCACCACCAGGACCTGACCCTGCTGAAAGCT
CTCGTGCGGCAGCAGCTGCCTGAGAAGTACAAAGAGATTTTCTTCGACCAGAGCAAGAACGGCTACGCCG
GCTACATTGACGGCGGAGCCAGCCAGGAAGAGTTCTACAAGTTCATCAAGCCCATCCTGGAAAAGATGGA
CGGCACCGAGGAACTGCTCGTGAAGCTGAACAGAGAGGACCTGCTGCGGAAGCAGCGGACCTTCGACAAC
GGCAGCATCCCCCACCAGATCCACCTGGGAGAGCTGCACGCCATTCTGCGGCGGCAGGAAGATTTTTACC
CATTCCTGAAGGACAACCGGGAAAAGATCGAGAAGATCCTGACCTTCCGCATCCCCTACTACGTGGGCCC
TCTGGCCAGGGGAAACAGCAGATTCGCCTGGATGACCAGAAAGAGCGAGGAAACCATCACCCCCTGGAAC
TTCGAGGAAGTGGTGGACAAGGGCGCTTCCGCCCAGAGCTTCATCGAGCGGATGACCAACTTCGATAAGA
ACCTGCCCAACGAGAAGGTGCTGCCCAAGCACAGCCTGCTGTACGAGTACTTCACCGTGTATAACGAGCT
GACCAAAGTGAAATACGTGACCGAGGGAATGAGAAAGCCCGCCTTCCTGAGCGGCGAGCAGAAAAAGGCC
ATCGTGGACCTGCTGTTCAAGACCAACCGGAAAGTGACCGTGAAGCAGCTGAAAGAGGACTACTTCAAGA
AAATCGAGTGCTTCGACTCCGTGGAAATCTCCGGCGTGGAAGATCGGTTCAACGCCTCCCTGGGCACATA
CCACGATCTGCTGAAAATTATCAAGGACAAGGACTTCCTGGACAATGAGGAAAACGAGGACATTCTGGAA
GATATCGTGCTGACCCTGACACTGTTTGAGGACAGAGAGATGATCGAGGAACGGCTGAAAACCTATGCCC
ACCTGTTCGACGACAAAGTGATGAAGCAGCTGAAGCGGCGGAGATACACCGGCTGGGGCAGGCTGAGCCG
GAAGCTGATCAACGGCATCCGGGACAAGCAGTCCGGCAAGACAATCCTGGATTTCCTGAAGTCCGACGGC
TTCGCCAACAGAGCCTTCGCGGCGCTGATCGCCGACGACAGCCTGACCTTTAAAGAGGACATCCAGAAAG
CCCAGGTGTCCGGCCAGGGCGATAGCCTGCACGAGCACATTGCCAATCTGGCCGGCAGCCCCGCCATTAA
GAAGGGCATCCTGCAGACAGTGAAGGTGGTGGACGAGCTCGTGAAAGTGATGGGCCGGCACAAGCCCGAG
AACATCGTGATCGAAATGGCCAGAGAGAACCAGACCACCCAGAAGGGACAGAAGAACAGCCGCGAGAGAA
TGAAGCGGATCGAAGAGGGCATCAAAGAGCTGGGCAGCCAGATCCTGAAAGAACACCCCGTGGAAAACAC
CCAGCTGCAGAACGAGAAGCTGTACCTGTACTACCTGCAGAATGGGCGGGATATGTACGTGGACCAGGAA
CTGGACATCAACCGGCTGTCCGACTACGATGTGGACCATATCGTGCCTCAGAGCTTTCTGAAGGACGACT
CCATCGACAACAAGGTGCTGACCAGAAGCGACAAGAACCGGGGCAAGAGCGACAACGTGCCCTCCGAAGA
GGTCGTGAAGAAGATGAAGAACTACTGGCGGCAGCTGCTGAACGCCAAGCTGATTACCCAGAGAAAGTTC
GACAATCTGACCAAGGCCGAGAGAGGCGGCCTGAGCGAACTGGATAAGGCCGGCTTCATCAAGAGACAGC
TGGTGGAAACCCGGCAGATCACAAAGCACGTGGCACAGATCCTGGACTCCCGGATGAACACTAAGTACGA
CGAGAATGACAAGCTGATCCGGGAAGTGAAAGTGATCACCCTGAAGTCCAAGCTGGTGTCCGATTTCCGG
AAGGATTTCCAGTTTTACAAAGTGCGCGAGATCAACAACTACCACCACGCCCACGACGCCTACCTGAACG
CCGTCGTGGGAACCGCCCTGATCAAAAAGTACCCTAAGCTGGAAAGCGAGTTCGTGTACGGCGACTACAA
GGTGTACGACGTGCGGAAGATGATCGCCAAGAGCGAGCAGGAAATCGGCAAGGCTACCGCCAAGTACTTC
TTCTACAGCAACATCATGAACTTTTTCAAGACCGAGATTACCCTGGCCAACGGCGAGATCCGGAAGCGGC
CTCTGATCGAGACAAACGGCGAAACCGGGGAGATCGTGTGGGATAAGGGCCGGGATTTTGCCACCGTGCG
GAAAGTGCTGAGCATGCCCCAAGTGAATATCGTGAAAAAGACCGAGGTGCAGACAGGCGGCTTCAGCAAA
GAGTCTATCCTGCCCAAGAGGAACAGCGATAAGCTGATCGCCAGAAAGAAGGACTGGGACCCTAAGAAGT
ACGGCGGCTTCGACAGCCCCACCGTGGCCTATTCTGTGCTGGTGGTGGCCAAAGTGGAAAAGGGCAAGTC
CAAGAAACTGAAGAGTGTGAAAGAGCTGCTGGGGATCACCATCATGGAAAGAAGCAGCTTCGAGAAGAAT
CCCATCGACTTTCTGGAAGCCAAGGGCTACAAAGAAGTGAAAAAGGACCTGATCATCAAGCTGCCTAAGT
ACTCCCTGTTCGAGCTGGAAAACGGCCGGAAGAGAATGCTGGCCTCTGCCGGCGAACTGCAGAAGGGAAA
CGAACTGGCCCTGCCCTCCAAATATGTGAACTTCCTGTACCTGGCCAGCCACTATGAGAAGCTGAAGGGC
TCCCCCGAGGATAATGAGCAGAAACAGCTGTTTGTGGAACAGCACAAGCACTACCTGGACGAGATCATCG
AGCAGATCAGCGAGTTCTCCAAGAGAGTGATCCTGGCCGACGCTAATCTGGACAAAGTGCTGTCCGCCTA
CAACAAGCACCGGGATAAGCCCATCAGAGAGCAGGCCGAGAATATCATCCACCTGTTTACCCTGACCAAT
CTGGGAGCCCCTGCCGCCTTCAAGTACTTTGACACCACCATCGACCGGAAGAGGTACACCAGCACCAAAG
AGGTGCTGGACGCCACCCTGATCCACCAGAGCATCACCGGCCTGTACGAGACACGGATCGACCTGTCTCA
GCTGGGAGGCGACAAAAGGCCGGCGGCCACGAAAAAGGCCGGCCAGGCAAAAAAGAAAAAGGAATTCGGC
AGTGGAGAGGGCAGAGGAAGTCTGCTAACATGCGGTGACGTCGAGGAGAATCCTGGCCCAATGACCGAGT
ACAAGCCCACGGTGCGCCTCGCCACCCGCGACGACGTCCCCAGGGCCGTACGCACCCTCGCCGCCGCGTT
CGCCGACTACCCCGCCACGCGCCACACCGTCGATCCGGACCGCCACATCGAGCGGGTCACCGAGCTGCAA
GAACTCTTCCTCACGCGCGTCGGGCTCGACATCGGCAAGGTGTGGGTCGCGGACGACGGCGCCGCGGTGG
CGGTCTGGACCACGCCGGAGAGCGTCGAAGCGGGGGCGGTGTTCGCCGAGATCGGCCCGCGCATGGCCGA
GTTGAGCGGTTCCCGGCTGGCCGCGCAGCAACAGATGGAAGGCCTCCTGGCGCCGCACCGGCCCAAGGAG
CCCGCGTGGTTCCTGGCCACCGTCGGAGTCTCGCCCGACCACCAGGGCAAGGGTCTGGGCAGCGCCGTCG
TGCTCCCCGGAGTGGAGGCGGCCGAGCGCGCCGGGGTGCCCGCCTTCCTGGAGACCTCCGCGCCCCGCAA
CCTCCCCTTCTACGAGCGGCTCGGCTTCACCGTCACCGCCGACGTCGAGGTGCCCGAAGGACCGCGCACC
TGGTGCATGACCCGCAAGCCCGGTGCCTGAGAATTCTAACTAGAGCTCGCTGATCAGCCTCGACTGTGCC
TTCTAGTTGCCAGCCATCTGTTGTTTGCCCCTCCCCCGTGCCTTCCTTGACCCTGGAAGGTGCCACTCCC
ACTGTCCTTTCCTAATAAAATGAGGAAATTGCATCGCATTGTCTGAGTAGGTGTCATTCTATTCTGGGGG
GTGGGGTGGGGCAGGACAGCAAGGGGGAGGATTGGGAAGAGAATAGCAGGCATGCTGGGGAGCGGCCGCA
GGAACCCCTAGTGATGGAGTTGGCCACTCCCTCTCTGCGCGCTCGCTCGCTCACTGAGGCCGGGCGACCA
AAGGTCGCCCGACGCCCGGGCTTTGCCCGGGCGGCCTCAGTGAGCGAGCGAGCGCGCAGCTGCCTGCAGG
GGCGCCTGATGCGGTATTTTCTCCTTACGCATCTGTGCGGTATTTCACACCGCATA
[95 nt withheld, positions 6637-6731]
T
[46 nt withheld, positions 6733-6778]
C
[141 nt withheld, positions 6780-6920]
CCTTTGACGTTGGAGTCCACGTTCTTT
[37 nt withheld, positions 6948-6984]
ACTCTATCTCGGGCTATTCTTTTGATTTATAAGGGATTTTGCCGATTTCGGTCTATTGGTTAAAAAATGA
GCTGATTTAACAAAAATTTAACGCGAATTTTAACAAAATATTAACGTTTACAATTTTATGGTGCACTCTC
AGTACAATCTGCTCTGATGCCGCATAGTTAAGCCAGCCCCGACACCCGCCAACACCCGCTGACGCGCCCT
GACGGGCTTGTCTGCTCCCGGCATCCGCTTACAGACAAGCTGTGACCGTCTCCGGGAGCTGCATGTGTCA
GAGGTTTTCACCGTCATCACCGAAACGCGCGAGACGAAAGGGCCTCGTGATACGCCTATTTTTATAGGTT
AATGTCATGATAATAATGGTTTCTTAGACGTCAGGTGGCACTTTTCGGGGAAATGTGCGCGGAACCCCTA
TTTGTTTATTTTTCTAAATACATTCAAATATGTATCCGCTCATGAGACAATAACCCTGATAAATGCTTCA
ATAATATTGAAAAAGGAAGAGTATGAGTATTCAACATTTCCGTGTCGCCCTTATTCCCTTTTTTGCGGCA
TTTTGCCTTCCTGTTTTTGCTCACCCAGAAACGCTGGTGAAAGTAAAAGATGCTGAAGATCAGTTGGGTG
CACGAGTGGGTTACATCGAACTGGATCTCAACAGCGGTAAGATCCTTGAGAGTTTTCGCCCCGAAGAACG
TTTTCCAATGATGAGCACTTTTAAAGTTCTGCTATGTGGCGCGGTATTATCCCGTATTGACGCCGGGCAA
GAGCAACTCGGTCGCCGCATACACTATTCTCAGAATGACTTGGTTGAGTACTCACCAGTCACAGAAAAGC
ATCTTACGGATGGCATGACAGTAAGAGAATTATGCAGTGCTGCCATAACCATGAGTGATAACACTGCGGC
CAACTTACTTCTGACAACGATCGGAGGACCGAAGGAGCTAACCGCTTTTTTGCACAACATGGGGGATCAT
GTAACTCGCCTTGATCGTTGGGAACCGGAGCTGAATGAAGCCATACCAAACGACGAGCGTGACACCACGA
TGCCTGTAGCAATGGCAACAACGTTGCGCAAACTATTAACTGGCGAACTACTTACTCTAGCTTCCCGGCA
ACAATTAATAGACTGGATGGAGGCGGATAAAGTTGCAGGACCACTTCTGCGCTCGGCCCTTCCGGCTGGC
TGGTTTATTGCTGATAAATCTGGAGCCGGTGAGCGTGGAAGCCGCGGTATCATTGCAGCACTGGGGCCAG
ATGGTAAGCCCTCCCGTATCGTAGTTATCTACACGACGGGGAGTCAGGCAACTATGGATGAACGAAATAG
ACAGATCGCTGAGATAGGTGCCTCACTGATTAAGCATTGGTAACTGTCAGACCAAGTTTACTCATATATA
CTTTAGATTGATTTAAAACTTCATTTTTAATTTAAAAGGATCTAGGTGAAGATCCTTTTTGATAATCTCA
TGACCAAAATCCCTTAACGTGAGTTTTCGTTCCACTGAGCGTCAGACCCCGTAGAAAAGATCAAAGGATC
TTCTTGAGATCCTTTTTTTCTGCGCGTAATCTGCTGCTTGCAAACAAAAAAACCACCGCTACCAGCGGTG
GTTTGTTTGCCGGATCAAGAGCTACCAACTCTTTTTCCGAAGGTAACTGGCTTCAGCAGAGCGCAGATAC
CAAATACTGTTCTTCTAGTGTAGCCGTAGTTAGGCCACCACTTCAAGAACTCTGTAGCACCGCCTACATA
CCTCGCTCTGCTAATCCTGTTACCAGTGGCTGCTGCCAGTGGCGATAAGTCGTGTCTTACCGGGTTGGAC
TCAAGACGATAGTTACCGGATAAGGCGCAGCGGTCGGGCTGAACGGGGGGTTCGTGCACACAGCCCAGCT
TGGAGCGAACGACCTACACCGAACTGAGATACCTACAGCGTGAGCTATGAGAAAGCGCCACGCTTCCCGA
AGGGAGAAAGGCGGACAGGTATCCGGTAAGCGGCAGGGTCGGAACAGGAGAGCGCACGAGGGAGCTTCCA
GGGGGAAACGCCTGGTATCTTTATAGTCCTGTCGGGTTTCGCCACCTCTGACTTGAGCGTCGATTTTTGT
GATGCTCGTCAGGGGGGCGGAGCCTATGGAAAAACGCCAGCAACGCGGCCTTTTTACGGTTCCTGGCCTT
TTGCTGGCCTTTTGCTCACATGT
Features (pLannotate 1.2.2; 19 found; start..end, strand, type, name):
      1..241     +  promoter       U6 promoter: RNA polymerase III promoter for human U6 snRNA
    271..346     +  misc_RNA       gRNA scaffold: guide RNA scaffold for the Streptococcus pyogenes CRISPR/Cas9 system
    353..396     +  misc_RNA       gRNA scaffold (fragment): guide RNA scaffold for the Streptococcus pyogenes CRISPR/Cas9 system
    443..728     +  enhancer       CMV enhancer: human cytomegalovirus immediate early enhancer; contains an 18-bp deletion relative to the standard CMV enhancer
    730..1007    +  promoter       chicken β-actin promoter: No description available
   1008..1235    +  intron         hybrid intron: hybrid between chicken β-actin (CBA) and minute virus of mice (MMV) introns (Gray et al., 2011)
   1373..2974    +  CDS            Cas9(N): N-terminal portion of Streptococcus pyogenes Cas9 (Zetsche et al., 2015)
   2975..5473    +  CDS            Cas9(C): C-terminal portion of Streptococcus pyogenes Cas9 (Zetsche et al., 2015)
   5474..5521    +  CDS            nucleoplasmin NLS: bipartite nuclear localization signal from nucleoplasmin
   5591..6190    +  CDS            PuroR (fragment): puromycin N-acetyltransferase; pac from Streptomyces; confers resistance to puromycin
   6224..6335    +  polyA_signal   bGH poly(A) signal: bovine growth hormone polyadenylation signal
   6440..6580    +  repeat_region  AAV2 ITR: inverted terminal repeat of adeno-associated virus serotype 2 inverted
   6585..6636    -  misc_feature   bom (fragment): basis of mobility region from pBR322
   6655..7110    +  rep_origin     f1 ori (sequence partly withheld): f1 bacteriophage origin of replication; arrow indicates direction of (+) strand synthesis
   7111..7160    -  misc_feature   bom (fragment): basis of mobility region from pBR322
   7262..7297    -  CDS            rop (fragment): Rop protein, which maintains plasmids at low copy number; rop
   7392..7496    +  promoter       AmpR promoter: bla
   7497..8357    +  CDS            AmpR: β-lactamase; bla; confers resistance to ampicillin, carbenicillin, and related antibiotics
   8528..9116    +  rep_origin     ori: high-copy-number ColE1/pMB1/pBR322/pUC origin of replication
