[The description below was written by a language model from this plasmid's Addgene catalogue record and pLannotate feature annotations shown in this document.]
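Description:
pX459-HypaCas9-ACTB_sgRNA is an all-in-one mammalian CRISPR expression plasmid of about 9.2 kb, built on the pX459V2.0-HypaCas9 backbone. It delivers both a guide RNA and the nuclease to human cells. It is propagated in bacteria as a high-copy plasmid through a ColE1/pUC-type origin with ampicillin resistance (AmpR under its own bla promoter). An f1 phage origin is also present. The annotation additionally picks up a single AAV2 ITR downstream of the expression cassette and small bom and rop fragments. With only one ITR annotated, nothing in the record suggests use as an AAV packaging vector.

The payload consists of two transcription units. A human U6 RNA polymerase III promoter drives a spacer targeting human ACTB (beta-actin), fused to the Streptococcus pyogenes guide RNA scaffold. The spacer was cloned between BbsI sites that were destroyed in the process. Downstream, a hybrid promoter made of the CMV enhancer, the chicken β-actin promoter and a hybrid intron drives S. pyogenes Cas9. The annotation software splits Cas9 into contiguous N- and C-terminal portions, which together form one continuous coding sequence. According to the backbone name this is the HypaCas9 variant, generally known as a high-fidelity form, though the feature table does not flag the defining mutations. Cas9 carries a C-terminal nucleoplasmin NLS and is followed by a puromycin N-acetyltransferase coding sequence and a bGH polyadenylation signal. The linker between Cas9 and PuroR is not annotated. Puromycin selection allows enrichment of transfected cells.

The stated purpose is to cut at the ACTB locus for N-terminal tagging of endogenous beta-actin in human cells. Such tagging would normally require a separate repair template carrying the tag, which is not part of this plasmid.
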