Addgene plasmid #183885: pX459-HypaCas9-ACTB_sgRNA
Purpose: pX459V2.0-HypaCas9 plasmid with ACTB sgRNA for N-terminal tagging of beta-actin in human cells.
Depositing lab: Alisa Piekny. Depositing organization: Concordia University. Publication: Cytokinetic diversity in mammalian cells is revealed by the characterization of endogenous anillin, Ect2 and RhoA. Husser MC, Ozugergin I, Resta T, Martin VJJ, Piekny AJ. Open Biol. 2022 Nov;12(11):220247. doi: 10.1098/rsob.220247. Epub 2022 Nov 23. PubMed 36416720.
Backbone
  Vector backbone: pX459V2.0-HypaCas9
  Total vector size (bp): 9178
  Vector type: Mammalian Expression, CRISPR
  Selectable markers: Puromycin
Growth in bacteria
  Bacterial resistance: Ampicillin, 100 μg/mL
  Growth temperature: 37°C
  Growth strain: NEB Stable
  Copy number: High Copy
Gene/Insert
  Gene/Insert name: ACTB sgRNA spacer (alt name: Actin beta)
  gRNA/shRNA sequence: GCCGTTGTCGACGACGAGCG
  Species: H. sapiens (human)
  Entrez Gene: ACTB (a.k.a. BKRNS, BNS, BRWS1, CSMH, DDS1, PS1TP5BP1, THC8)
  Promoter: U6
  Cloning method: Restriction Enzyme; 5′ cloning site BbsI (destroyed during cloning); 3′ cloning site BbsI (destroyed during cloning)
  Sequencing primers: 5′ gagggcctatttcccatgattcc; 3′ ggccatttaccgtaagttatgtaacg
Terms and licenses: Academic/Nonprofit Terms; Industry Terms: Not Available to Industry
How to cite: pX459-HypaCas9-ACTB_sgRNA was a gift from Alisa Piekny (Addgene plasmid # 183885 ; http://n2t.net/addgene:183885 ; RRID:Addgene_183885)
